>Addgene plasmid #103003 | pUCmini-iCAP-PHP.B2 | addgene full sequence | sequence record 199329 | Addgene NGS Result
CCAATGATACGCGTCGGTGCGGGCCTCTTCGCTATTACGCCAGCTGGCGAAAGGGGGATGTGCTGCAAGG
CGATTAAGTTGGGTAACGCCAGGGTTTTCCCAGTCACGACGTTGTAAAACGACGGCCAGTGAGCGCGCGT
AATACGACTCACTATAGGGCGAATTGGGTACATCGACGGTATCGGGGGAGCTCGCAGGGTCTCCATTTTG
AAGCGGGAGGTTTGAACGCGCAGCCGCCATGCCGGGGTTTTACGAGATTGTGATTAAGGTCCCCAGCGAC
CTTGACGAGCATCTGCCCGGCATTTCTGACAGCTTTGTGAACTGGGTGGCCGAGAAGGAATGGGAGTTGC
CGCCAGATTCTGACATGGATCTGAATCTGATTGAGCAGGCACCCCTGACCGTGGCCGAGAAGCTGCAGCG
CGACTTTCTGACGGAATGGCGCCGTGTGAGTAAGGCCCCGGAGGCTCTTTTCTTTGTGCAATTTGAGAAG
GGAGAGAGCTACTTCCACATGCACGTGCTCGTGGAAACCACCGGGGTGAAATCCATGGTTTTGGGACGTT
TCCTGAGTCAGATTCGCGAAAAACTGATTCAGAGAATTTACCGCGGGATCGAGCCGACTTTGCCAAACTG
GTTCGCGGTCACAAAGACCAGAAATGGCGCCGGAGGCGGGAACAAGGTGGTGGATGAGTGCTACATCCCC
AATTACTTGCTCCCCAAAACCCAGCCTGAGCTCCAGTGGGCGTGGACTAATATGGAACAGTATTTAAGCG
CCTGTTTGAATCTCACGGAGCGTAAACGGTTGGTGGCGCAGCATCTGACGCACGTGTCGCAGACGCAGGA
GCAGAACAAAGAGAATCAGAATCCCAATTCTGATGCGCCGGTGATCAGATCAAAAACTTCAGCCAGGTAC
ATGGAGCTGGTCGGGTGGCTCGTGGACAAGGGGATTACCTCGGAGAAGCAGTGGATCCAGGAGGACCAGG
CCTCATACATCTCCTTCAATGCGGCCTCCAACTCGCGGTCCCAAATCAAGGCTGCCTTGGACAATGCGGG
AAAGATTATGAGCCTGACTAAAACCGCCCCCGACTACCTGGTGGGCCAGCAGCCCGTGGAGGACATTTCC
AGCAATCGGATTTATAAAATTTTGGAACTAAACGGGTACGATCCCCAATATGCGGCTTCCGTCTTTCTGG
GATGGGCCACGAAAAAGTTCGGCAAGAGGAACACCATCTGGCTGTTTGGGCCTGCAACTACCGGGAAGAC
CAACATCGCGGAGGCCATAGCCCACACTGTGCCCTTCTACGGGTGCGTAAACTGGACCAATGAGAACTTT
CCCTTCAACGACTGTGTGGACAAGATGGTGATCTGGTGGGAGGAGGGGAAGATGACCGCCAAGGTCGTGG
AGTCGGCCAAAGCCATTCTCGGAGGAAGCAAGGTGCGCGTGGACCAGAAATGCAAGTCCTCGGCCCAGAT
AGACCCGACTCCCGTGATCGTCACCTCCAACACCAATATGTGCGCCGTGATTGACGGGAACTCAACGACC
TTCGAACACCAGCAGCCGTTGCAAGACCGGATGTTCAAATTTGAACTCACCCGCCGTCTGGATCATGACT
TTGGGAAGGTCACCAAGCAGGAAGTCAAAGACTTTTTCCGGTGGGCAAAGGATCACGTGGTTGAGGTGGA
GCATGAATTCTACGTCAAAAAGGGTGGAGCCAAGAAAAGACCCGCCCCCAGTGACGCAGATATAAGTGAG
CCCAAACGGGTGCGCGAGTCAGTTGCGCAGCCATCGACGTCAGACGCGGAAGCTTCGATCAACTACGCGG
ACAGGTACCAAAACAAATGTTCTCGTCACGTGGGCATGAATCTGATGCTGTTTCCCTGCAGACAATGCGA
GAGACTGAATCAGAATTCAAATATCTGCTTCACTCACGGTGTCAAAGACTGTTTAGAGTGCTTTCCCGTG
TCAGAATCTCAACCCGTTTCTGTCGTCAAAAAGGCGTATCAGAAACTGTGCTACATTCATCACATCATGG
GAAAGGTGCCAGACGCTTGCACTGCTTGCGACCTGGTCAATGTGGACTTGGATGACTGTGTTTCTGAACA
ATAAATGACTTAAACCAGGTATGAGTCGGCTGGATAAATCTAAAGTCATAAACGGCGCTCTGGAATTACT
CAATGAAGTCGGTATCGAAGGCCTGACGACAAGGAAACTCGCTCAAAAGCTGGGAGTTGAGCAGCCTACC
CTGTACTGGCACGTGAAGAACAAGCGGGCCCTGCTCGATGCCCTGGCCATCGAGATGCTGGACAGGCATC
ATACCCACTTCTGCCCCCTGGAAGGCGAGTCATGGCAAGACTTTCTGCGGAACAACGCCAAGTCATTCCG
CTGTGCTCTCCTCTCACATCGCGACGGGGCTAAAGTGCATCTCGGCACCCGCCCAACAGAGAAACAGTAC
GAAACCCTGGAAAATCAGCTCGCGTTCCTGTGTCAGCAAGGCTTCTCCCTGGAGAACGCACTGTACGCTC
TGTCCGCCGTGGGCCACTTTACACTGGGCTGCGTATTGGAGGAACAGGAGCATCAAGTAGCAAAAGAGGA
AAGAGAGACACCTACCACCGATTCTATGCCCCCACTTCTGAGACAAGCAATTGAGCTGTTCGACCGGCAG
GGAGCCGAACCTGCCTTCCTTTTCGGCCTGGAACTAATCATATGTGGCCTGGAGAAACAGCTAAAGTGCG
AAAGCGGCGGGCCGGCCGACGCCCTTGACGATTTTGACTTAGACATGCTCCCAGCCGATGCCCTTGACGA
CTTTGACCTTGATATGCTGCCTGCTGACGCTCTTGACGATTTTGACCTTGACATGCTCCCCGGGTAAATG
CATGAATTCGATCTAGAGGGCCCTATTCTATAGTGTCACCTAAATGCTAGAGCTCGCTGATCAGCCTCGA
CTGTGCCTTCTAGTTGCCAGCCATCTGTTGTTTGCCCCTCCCCCGTGCCTTCCTTGACCCTGGAAGGTGC
CACTCCCACTGTCCTTTCCTAATAAAATGAGGAAATTGCATCGCATTGTCTGAGTAGGTGTCATTCTATT
CTGGGGGGTGGGGTGGGGCAGGACAGCAAGGGGGAGGATTGGGAAGACAATAGCAGGCATGCTGGGGATG
CGGTGGGCTCTATGGCTTCTGAGGCGGAAAGAACCAGCTGGGGCTCGAATCAAGCTATCAAGTGCCACCT
GACGTCTCCCTATCAGTGATAGAGAAGTCGACACGTCTCGAGCTCCCTATCAGTGATAGAGAAGGTACGT
CTAGAACGTCTCCCTATCAGTGATAGAGAAGTCGACACGTCTCGAGCTCCCTATCAGTGATAGAGAAGGT
ACGTCTAGAACGTCTCCCTATCAGTGATAGAGAAGTCGACACGTCTCGAGCTCCCTATCAGTGATAGAGA
AGGTACGTCTAGAACGTCTCCCTATCAGTGATAGAGAAGTCGACACGTCTCGAGCTCCCTATCAGTGATA
GAGAAGGTACCCCCTATATAAGCAGAGAGATCTGTTCAAATTTGAACTGACTAAGCGGCTCCCGCCAGAT
TTTGGCAAGATTACTAAGCAGGAAGTCAAGGACTTTTTTGCTTGGGCAAAGGTCAATCAGGTGCCGGTGA
CTCACGAGTTTAAAGTTCCCAGGGAATTGGCGGGAACTAAAGGGGCGGAGAAATCTCTAAAACGCCCACT
GGGTGACGTCACCAATACTAGCTATAAAAGTCTGGAGAAGCGGGCCAGGCTCTCATTTGTTCCCGAGACG
CCTCGCAGTTCAGACGTGACTGTTGATCCCGCTCCTCTGCGACCGCTAGCTTCGATCAACTACGCAGACA
GGTACCAAAACAAGTGTTCTCGTCACGTGGGCATTAATCTGATTCTGTTTCCCTGCAGACAATGCGAGAG
AATGAATCAGAACTCAAATATCTGCTTCACTCACGGACAGAAAGACTGTTTAGAGTGCTTTCCCGTGTCA
GAATCTCAACCCGTTTCTGTCGTCAAAAAGGCGTATCAGAAACTGTGCTACATTCATCATATCATGGGAA
AGGTGCCAGACGCTTGCACTGCCTGCGATCTGGTCAATGTGGATTTGGATGACTGCATCTTTGAACAATA
AATGACTTAAGCCAGGTATGGCTGCCGATGGTTATCTTCCAGATTGGCTCGAGGACAACCTTAGTGAAGG
AATTCGCGAGTGGTGGGCTTTGAAACCTGGAGCCCCTCAACCCAAGGCAAATCAACAACATCAAGACAAC
GCTAGAGGTCTTGTGCTTCCGGGTTACAAATACCTTGGACCCGGCAACGGACTCGACAAGGGGGAGCCGG
TCAACGCAGCAGACGCGGCGGCCCTCGAGCACGACAAAGCCTACGACCAGCAGCTCAAGGCCGGAGACAA
CCCGTACCTCAAGTACAACCACGCCGACGCCGAGTTCCAGGAGCGGCTCAAAGAAGATACGTCTTTTGGG
GGCAACCTCGGGCGAGCAGTCTTCCAGGCCAAAAAGAGGCTTCTTGAACCTCTTGGTCTGGTTGAGGAAG
CGGCTAAGACGGCTCCTGGAAAGAAGAGGCCTGTAGAGCAGTCTCCTCAGGAACCGGACTCCTCCGCGGG
TATTGGCAAATCGGGTGCACAGCCCGCTAAAAAGAGACTCAATTTCGGTCAGACTGGCGACACAGAGTCA
GTCCCAGACCCTCAACCAATCGGAGAACCTCCCGCAGCCCCCTCAGGTGTGGGATCTCTTACAATGGCTT
CAGGTGGTGGCGCACCAGTGGCAGACAATAACGAAGGTGCCGATGGAGTGGGTAGTTCCTCGGGAAATTG
GCATTGCGATTCCCAATGGCTGGGGGACAGAGTCATCACCACCAGCACCCGAACCTGGGCCCTGCCCACC
TACAACAATCACCTCTACAAGCAAATCTCCAACAGCACATCTGGAGGATCTTCAAATGACAACGCCTACT
TCGGCTACAGCACCCCCTGGGGGTATTTTGACTTCAACAGATTCCACTGCCACTTCTCACCACGTGACTG
GCAGCGACTCATCAACAACAACTGGGGATTCCGGCCTAAGCGACTCAACTTCAAGCTCTTTAACATTCAG
GTCAAAGAGGTTACGGACAACAATGGAGTCAAGACCATCGCCAATAACCTTACCAGCACGGTCCAGGTCT
TCACGGACTCAGACTATCAGCTCCCGTACGTGCTCGGGTCGGCTCACGAGGGCTGCCTCCCGCCGTTCCC
AGCGGACGTTTTCATGATTCCTCAGTACGGGTATCTGACGCTTAATGATGGAAGCCAGGCCGTGGGTCGT
TCGTCCTTTTACTGCCTGGAATATTTCCCGTCGCAAATGCTAAGAACGGGTAACAACTTCCAGTTCAGCT
ACGAGTTTGAGAACGTACCTTTCCATAGCAGCTACGCTCACAGCCAAAGCCTGGACCGACTAATGAATCC
ACTCATCGACCAATACTTGTACTATCTCTCTAGAACTATTAACGGTTCTGGACAGAATCAACAAACGCTA
AAATTCAGTGTGGCCGGACCCAGCAACATGGCTGTCCAGGGAAGAAACTACATACCTGGACCCAGCTACC
GACAACAACGTGTCTCAACCACTGTGACTCAAAACAACAACAGCGAATTTGCTTGGCCTGGAGCTTCTTC
TTGGGCTCTCAATGGACGTAATAGCTTGATGAATCCTGGACCTGCTATGGCCTCTCACAAAGAAGGAGAG
GACCGTTTCTTTCCTTTGTCTGGATCTTTAATTTTTGGCAAACAAGGTACTGGCAGAGACAACGTGGATG
CGGACAAAGTCATGATAACCAACGAAGAAGAAATTAAAACTACTAACCCGGTAGCAACGGAGTCCTATGG
ACAAGTGGCCACAAACCACCAGAGTGCCCAAAGTGTGAGTAAGCCATTTCTGGCACAGGCGCAGACCGGT
TGGGTTCAAAACCAAGGAATACTTCCGGGTATGGTTTGGCAGGACAGAGATGTGTACCTGCAAGGACCCA
TTTGGGCCAAAATTCCTCACACGGACGGCAACTTTCACCCTTCTCCGCTGATGGGAGGGTTTGGAATGAA
GCACCCGCCTCCTCAGATCCTCATCAAAAACACACCTGTACCTGCGGATCCTCCAACGGCCTTCAACAAG
GACAAGCTGAACTCTTTCATCACCCAGTATTCTACTGGTCAAGTCAGCGTGGAGATCGAGTGGGAGCTGC
AGAAGGAAAACAGCAAGCGCTGGAACCCGGAGATCCAGTACACTTCCAACTATTACAAGTCTAATAATGT
TGAATTTGCTGTTAATACTGAAGGTGTATATAGTGAACCCCGCCCCATTGGCACCAGATACCTGACTCGT
AATCTGTAAGTCGACTTGCTTGTTAATCAATAAACCGTTTAATTCGTTTCAGTTGAACTTTGGTCTCTGC
GAAGGGCAATTCGTTTAAACCTGCAGGACTAGAGGTCCTGTATTAGAGGTCACGTGAGTGTTTTGCGACA
TTTTGCGACACCATGTGGTCACGCTGGGTATTTAAGCCCGAGTGAGCACGCAGGGTCTCCATTTTGAAGC
GGGAGGTTTGAACGCGCAGCCGCCAAGCCGAATTCTGCAGATATCACATGTCCTAGGAACTATCGATCCA
TCACACTGGCGGCCGCTCGACTAGAGCGGCCGCCACCGCGGTGGAGCTCCAGCTTTTGCGGACCGAATCG
GAAAGAACATGTGAGCAAAAGGCCAGCAAAAGGCCAGGAACCGTAAAAAGGCCGCGTTGCTGGCGTTTTT
CCATAGGCTCCGCCCCCCTGACGAGCATCACAAAAATCGACGCTCAAGTCAGAGGTGGCGAAACCCGACA
GGACTATAAAGATACCAGGCGTTTCCCCCTGGAAGCTCCCTCGTGCGCTCTCCTGTTCCGACCCTGCCGC
TTACCGGATACCTGTCCGCCTTTCTCCCTTCGGGAAGCGTGGCGCTTTCTCATAGCTCACGCTGTAGGTA
TCTCAGTTCGGTGTAGGTCGTTCGCTCCAAGCTGGGCTGTGTGCACGAACCCCCCGTTCAGCCCGACCGC
TGCGCCTTATCCGGTAACTATCGTCTTGAGTCCAACCCGGTAAGACACGACTTATCGCCACTGGCAGCAG
CCACTGGTAACAGGATTAGCAGAGCGAGGTATGTAGGCGGTGCTACAGAGTTCTTGAAGTGGTGGCCTAA
CTACGGCTACACTAGAAGAACAGTATTTGGTATCTGCGCTCTGCTGAAGCCAGTTACCTTCGGAAAAAGA
GTTGGTAGCTCTTGATCCGGCAAACAAACCACCGCTGGTAGCGGTGGTTTTTTTGTTTGCAAGCAGCAGA
TTACGCGCAGAAAAAAAGGATCTCAAGAAGATCCTTTGATCTTTTCTACGGGGTCTGACGCTCAGTGGAA
CGAAAACTCACGTTAAGGGATTTTGGTCATGAGATTATCAAAAAGGATCTTCACCTAGATCCTTTTAAAT
TAAAAATGAAGTTTTAAATCAATCTAAAGTATATATGAGTAAACTTGGTCTGACAGTTACCAATGCTTAA
TCAGTGAGGCACCTATCTCAGCGATCTGTCTATTTCGTTCATCCATAGTTGCCTGACTCCCCGTCGTGTA
GATAACTACGATACGGGAGGGCTTACCATCTGGCCCCAGTGCTGCAATGATACCGCGAGACCCACGCTCA
CCGGCTCCAGATTTATCAGCAATAAACCAGCCAGCCGGAAGGGCCGAGCGCAGAAGTGGTCCTGCAACTT
TATCCGCCTCCATCCAGTCTATTAATTGTTGCCGGGAAGCTAGAGTAAGTAGTTCGCCAGTTAATAGTTT
GCGCAACGTTGTTGCCATTGCTACAGGCATCGTGGTGTCACGCTCGTCGTTTGGTATGGCTTCATTCAGC
TCCGGTTCCCAACGATCAAGGCGAGTTACATGATCCCCCATGTTGTGCAAAAAAGCGGTTAGCTCCTTCG
GTCCTCCGATCGTTGTCAGAAGTAAGTTGGCCGCAGTGTTATCACTCATGGTTATGGCAGCACTGCATAA
TTCTCTTACTGTCATGCCATCCGTAAGATGCTTTTCTGTGACTGGTGAGTACTCAACCAAGTCATTCTGA
GAATAGTGTATGCGGCGACCGAGTTGCTCTTGCCCGGCGTCAATACGGGATAATACCGCGCCACATAGCA
GAACTTTAAAAGTGCTCATCATTGGAAAACGTTCTTCGGGGCGAAAACTCTCAAGGATCTTACCGCTGTT
GAGATCCAGTTCGATGTAACCCACTCGTGCACCCAACTGATCTTCAGCATCTTTTACTTTCACCAGCGTT
TCTGGGTGAGCAAAAACAGGAAGGCAAAATGCCGCAAAAAAGGGAATAAGGGCGACACGGAAATGTTGAA
TACTCATACTCTTCCTTTTTCAATATTATTGAAGCATTTATCAGGGTTATTGTCTCATGAGCGGATACAT
ATTTGAATGTATTTAGAAAAATAAACAAATAGGGGTTCCGCGCACATTTCCCCGAAAAGTGCCACCTGAC
GTC
Features (pLannotate 1.2.2; 22 found; start..end, strand, type, name):
     14..132     -  CDS            lacZα (fragment): LacZα fragment of β-galactosidase; lacZ fragment
    140..158     +  promoter       T7 promoter: promoter for bacteriophage T7 RNA polymerase
    239..2101    +  CDS            Rep78: REP78_AAV2S - Experimental evidence at protein level: Swiss-Prot protein existence level 1. Plays an essential role in the initiation of viral DNA synthesis. Binds specifically to an inverted terminal repeat element (ITR) on the 3' and 5' ends of the viral DNA, where it cleaves a site specifically to generate a priming site for initiation of the synthesis of a complementary strand. Plays also a role as transcriptional regulator, DNA helicase and as key factors in site-specific integration of the viral genome. Regulates host PKA activity by interacting with host PRKX as a mechanism of interferi
   2142..2818    +  CDS            rtTA3 (fragment): reverse tetracycline transactivator 3 activates expression from Tet-responsive promoters in the presence of doxycycline
   2748..2858    +  CDS            VP48: 3 tandem repeats of the minimal activation domain of herpes simplex virus VP16 (Cheng et al., 2013)
   2897..2915    -  promoter       SP6 promoter: promoter for bacteriophage SP6 RNA polymerase
   2941..3165    +  polyA_signal   bGH poly(A) signal: bovine growth hormone polyadenylation signal
   3169..3190    +  promoter       SV40 promoter (fragment): SV40 enhancer and early promoter
   3226..3246    +  promoter       tight TRE promoter (fragment): Tet-responsive promoter PTight, consisting of seven tet operator sequences followed by the minimal CMV promoter
   3263..3283    +  promoter       tight TRE promoter (fragment): Tet-responsive promoter PTight, consisting of seven tet operator sequences followed by the minimal CMV promoter
   3300..3320    +  promoter       tight TRE promoter (fragment): Tet-responsive promoter PTight, consisting of seven tet operator sequences followed by the minimal CMV promoter
   3337..3357    +  promoter       tight TRE promoter (fragment): Tet-responsive promoter PTight, consisting of seven tet operator sequences followed by the minimal CMV promoter
   3374..3394    +  promoter       tight TRE promoter (fragment): Tet-responsive promoter PTight, consisting of seven tet operator sequences followed by the minimal CMV promoter
   3411..3431    +  promoter       tight TRE promoter (fragment): Tet-responsive promoter PTight, consisting of seven tet operator sequences followed by the minimal CMV promoter
   3448..3468    +  promoter       tight TRE promoter (fragment): Tet-responsive promoter PTight, consisting of seven tet operator sequences followed by the minimal CMV promoter
   3485..3505    +  promoter       tight TRE promoter (fragment): Tet-responsive promoter PTight, consisting of seven tet operator sequences followed by the minimal CMV promoter
   3511..4128    +  CDS            Rep52 (fragment): REP52_AAV2S - Experimental evidence at protein level: Swiss-Prot protein existence level 1. Plays a critical role during packaging of viral DNA into empty capsids, where they are thought to be part of the packaging motor complex. The single stranded genomic DNA is packaged in a 3' to 5' direction and requires the association between viral DNA and Rep40. Regulates host PKA activity by interacting with host PRKX as a mechanism to interfere with helper virus propagation and to promote its own replication. From Adeno-associated virus 2 (isolate Srivastava/1982) (AAV-2).
   4148..6376    +  CDS            VP1: CAPSD_AAV2S - Experimental evidence at protein level: Swiss-Prot protein existence level 1. Capsid protein self-assembles to form an icosahedral capsid with a T=1 symmetry, about 22 nm in diameter, and consisting of 60 copies of three size variants of the capsid protein VP1, VP2 and VP3 which differ in their N-terminus. The capsid encapsulates the genomic ssDNA. Binds to host cell heparan sulfate and uses host ITGA5-ITGB1 as coreceptor on the cell surface to provide virion attachment to target cell. This attachment induces virion internalization predominantly through clathrin-dependent endocyt
   6671..6699    -  misc_feature   MCS (fragment): pBluescript multiple cloning site
   6788..7376    -  rep_origin     ori: high-copy-number ColE1/pMB1/pBR322/pUC origin of replication
   7547..8407    -  CDS            AmpR: β-lactamase; bla; confers resistance to ampicillin, carbenicillin, and related antibiotics
   8408..8512    -  promoter       AmpR promoter: bla
