[The description below was written by a language model from this plasmid's Addgene catalogue record and pLannotate feature annotations shown in this document.]
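Description:
pUCmini-iCAP-PHP.B2 is an AAV packaging (rep-cap) helper plasmid of about 8.5 kb built on the pUC57-mini backbone. It supplies AAV2 replication functions and the engineered AAV-PHP.B2 capsid in trans during recombinant AAV production in mammalian producer cells. In bacteria it is maintained through a high-copy ColE1/pUC origin and selected with ampicillin via the β-lactamase gene and its native promoter. Remnants of a lacZα fragment, T7 and SP6 promoters and a partial multiple cloning site are carried over from cloning vectors. No ITRs are annotated, as expected for a helper plasmid that is not itself packaged.

The layout departs from a standard rep-cap plasmid. A full-length AAV2 Rep78 reading frame is followed by a tetracycline transactivator with VP16-derived activation repeats and a bGH polyadenylation signal. The automated annotation labels this a fragment of rtTA3, but the depositor describes a tTA, tet-off system that is active without doxycycline or tetracycline. Downstream lies an array of tet operator repeats (TRE), then a partial Rep52-matching segment, which is where the record's p41 cap promoter would be expected to lie although it is not annotated separately, and then the VP1 reading frame of the synthetic PHP.B2 capsid. According to the depositor, the tTA-TRE loop amplifies capsid expression and raises AAV titres roughly 1.5- to 5-fold.

The plasmid can otherwise be used like any rep-cap plasmid, here to make vectors carrying a capsid from a Cre-dependent selection for widespread gene transfer to the adult brain. The depositor cautions that problems could arise if the packaged genome contains a tet-responsive element driving a protein harmful to producer cells. An XbaI site added for cloning creates a K449R capsid substitution with no overt effect on production or transduction.
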