Addgene plasmid #103003: pUCmini-iCAP-PHP.B2
Purpose: non-standard AAV2 rep-AAV-PHP.B2 cap plasmid with AAV cap expression controlled by a tTA-TRE amplification system
Depositing lab: Viviana Gradinaru. Depositing organization: California Institute of Technology. Publication: Cre-dependent selection yields AAV variants for widespread gene transfer to the adult brain. Deverman BE, Pravdo PL, Simpson BP, Kumar SR, Chan KY, Banerjee A, Wu WL, Yang B, Huber N, Pasca SP, Gradinaru V. Nat Biotechnol. 2016 Feb;34(2):204-9. doi: 10.1038/nbt.3440. Epub 2016 Feb 1. PubMed 26829320.
Backbone
  Vector backbone: pUC57-mini
  Vector type: Mammalian Expression, AAV
Growth in bacteria
  Bacterial resistance: Ampicillin, 100 μg/mL
  Growth temperature: 37°C
  Growth strain: NEB Stable
  Copy number: Unknown
Gene/Insert
  Gene/Insert name: Synthetic construct isolate AAV-PHP.B2 VP1 gene (alt name: AAV-PHP.B2 Cap)
  Species: Synthetic
  Promoter: p41
  Cloning method: Gibson Cloning
  Sequencing primers: 5′ unknown
Terms and licenses: Academic/Nonprofit Terms; Industry Terms: Not Available to Industry
Depositor comments: Please note that this is a non-standard rep-cap construct. It uses a tTA-TRE amplification loop to increase Capsid expression and AAV production. We find that this system increases AAV titers 1.5-5 fold (Ben Deverman, Bryan Simpson and Paul Patterson, unpublished data). This is a tet-off system, so no dox or tet is needed to turn it on. It can be used like any other rep-cap plasmid. *This system should only present a problem if the rAAV genome to be packaged has a tet responsive element that directs expression of a protein that affected the health of the production cells. The introduction of an XbaI restriction site for ease of cloning introduces a K449R mutation, which does not have an overt effect on vector production or transduction.
How to cite: pUCmini-iCAP-PHP.B2 was a gift from Viviana Gradinaru (Addgene plasmid # 103003 ; http://n2t.net/addgene:103003 ; RRID:Addgene_103003)
